Addgene plasmid #221849: eSrtA-Δ24-ASN
Purpose: Expresses delta 24 alpha synuclein as 6XHis-SUMO-eSrtA-LPNTG-Δ24-ASN fusion protein
Depositing lab: Artur Krężel. Depositing organization: University of Wroclaw. Publication: An efficient and easily obtainable butelase variant for chemoenzymatic ligation and modification of peptides and proteins. Singh AK, Antonenko A, Kocyla A, Krężel A. Microb Cell Fact. 2024 Nov 30;23(1):325. doi: 10.1186/s12934-024-02598-5. PubMed 39614317.
Backbone
  Vector backbone: pETM11
  Vector type: Bacterial Expression
Growth in bacteria
  Bacterial resistance: Kanamycin, 50 μg/mL
  Growth temperature: 37°C
  Growth strain: DH5alpha
  Copy number: High Copy
Gene/Insert
  Gene/Insert name: alpha-synuclein
  Species: H. sapiens (human)
  Mutation: No
  Entrez Gene: SNCA (a.k.a. NACP, PARK1, PARK4, PD1)
  Cloning method: Restriction Enzyme; 5′ cloning site Unknown (unknown if destroyed); 3′ cloning site Unknown (unknown if destroyed)
Terms and licenses: Academic/Nonprofit Terms; Industry Terms: Not Available to Industry
How to cite: eSrtA-Δ24-ASN was a gift from Artur Krężel (Addgene plasmid # 221849 ; http://n2t.net/addgene:221849 ; RRID:Addgene_221849)
