[The description below was written by a language model from this plasmid's Addgene catalogue record and pLannotate feature annotations shown in this document.]
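Description:
eSrtA-Δ24-ASN is a bacterial expression plasmid built on the pETM11 backbone, a pET-type vector for T7-driven protein production in E. coli. It is selected with kanamycin through an aminoglycoside phosphotransferase gene and replicates from a ColE1/pBR322-family origin. The catalogue lists it as high copy, although the feature table also shows the bom region and the rop gene, which normally moderates copy number. An f1 origin and remnants of a tetracycline resistance gene are also annotated as backbone elements.

The expression cassette consists of a T7 promoter followed by a lac operator, a T7 gene 10 ribosome binding site and a T7 terminator. A plasmid-borne lacI gene supplies repressor, so transcription is IPTG-inducible in hosts that provide T7 RNA polymerase. According to the record, the encoded product is a single fusion protein arranged as 6xHis, SUMO, eSrtA, an LPNTG sortase recognition motif, and a human alpha-synuclein (SNCA) variant termed Δ24. The annotated features agree with this order: an N-terminal His tag, a SUMO2-like segment, a fragment of Staphylococcus aureus sortase A, and a partial SNCA coding region. The exact residues removed in Δ24 are not stated.

Downstream of SNCA, the annotation also detects a short His-tag-like stretch and a fragment matching a T7 gene 10B solubility tag. The record does not say whether these lie in frame with the fusion. Placing a sortase next to its own recognition motif suggests a design in which the enzyme can cleave the fusion to release the synuclein fragment, with the His tag allowing affinity capture of the carrier. The record itself gives only expression of the fusion as the purpose, in the context of work on chemoenzymatic ligation and modification of peptides and proteins.
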