Features (pLannotate 1.2.2; 22 found; start..end, strand, type, name):
     25..72      +  terminator     T7 terminator: transcription terminator for bacteriophage T7 RNA polymerase
    109..537     +  rep_origin     f1 ori (sequence partly withheld): f1 bacteriophage origin of replication; arrow indicates direction of (+) strand synthesis
    590..647     +  promoter       AmpR promoter (fragment): bla
    656..1471    -  CDS            KanR: aminoglycoside phosphotransferase; aph(3')-Ia; confers resistance to kanamycin in bacteria or G418 (Geneticin®) in eukaryotes
   1593..2181    +  rep_origin     ori: high-copy-number ColE1/pMB1/pBR322/pUC origin of replication
   2367..2506    -  misc_feature   bom: basis of mobility region from pBR322
   2608..2799    -  CDS            rop: Rop protein, which maintains plasmids at low copy number; rop
   2816..3196    +  CDS            YPB1_ECOLX: Protein predicted: Swiss-Prot protein existence level 4. From Escherichia coli.
   3268..3559    -  CDS            TcR (fragment): tetracycline efflux protein; tet; confers resistance to tetracycline
   3574..3595    -  protein_bind   CAP binding site: CAP binding activates transcription in the presence of cAMP. E. coli catabolite activator protein
   3608..4690    -  CDS            lacI: lac repressor; lacI; The lac repressor binds to the lac operator to inhibit transcription in E. coli. This inhibition can be relieved by adding lactose or isopropyl-β-D-thiogalactopyranoside (IPTG).
   4691..4768    -  promoter       lacI promoter: lacI
   4776..5055    -  CDS            TcR (fragment): tetracycline efflux protein; tet; confers resistance to tetracycline
   5077..5095    +  promoter       T7 promoter: promoter for bacteriophage T7 RNA polymerase
   5096..5120    +  protein_bind   lac operator: The lac repressor binds to the lac operator to inhibit transcription in E. coli. This inhibition can be relieved by adding lactose or isopropyl-β-D-thiogalactopyranoside (IPTG). lac repressor encoded by lacI
   5135..5157    +  RBS            RBS: efficient ribosome binding site from bacteriophage T7 gene 10 (Olins and Rangwala, 1989)
   5170..5188    +  CDS            7xHis (fragment): 6xHis affinity tag
   5215..5484    +  CDS            SUMO2 (fragment): SUMO2_BOVIN - Also known as SMT3B From Bos taurus (Bovine).
   5491..5931    +  CDS            srtA (fragment): SRTA_STAA8 - Experimental evidence at protein level: Swiss-Prot protein existence level 1. Transpeptidase that anchors surface proteins to the cell wall (PubMed:10427003, PubMed:10446208, PubMed:10535938, PubMed:11714722, PubMed:14769030, PubMed:15247224). Recognizes and modifies its substrate by proteolytic cleavage of a C-terminal sorting signal. Following cleavage, a covalent intermediate is formed via a thioester bond between the sortase and its substrate, which is then transferred and covalently attached to the cell wall (PubMed:10446208, PubMed:10535938, PubMed:11714722, PubMed:14769030,
   6019..6297    +  CDS            SNCA (fragment) (sequence partly withheld): SYUA_HUMAN - Also known as NACP, PARK1. Experimental evidence at protein level: Swiss-Prot protein existence level 1. Neuronal protein that plays several roles in synaptic activity such as regulation of synaptic vesicle trafficking and subsequent neurotransmitter release. Participates as a monomer in synaptic vesicle exocytosis by enhancing vesicle priming, fusion and dilation of exocytotic fusion pores (PubMed:28288128, PubMed:30404828). Mechanistically, acts by increasing local Ca(2+) release from microdomains which is essential for the enhancement of ATP-induced exocytosis (PubMed:30404828)
   6307..6324    +  CDS            9xHis (fragment): 9xHis affinity tag
   6334..17      +  CDS            SET1 (fragment) (across the origin): solubility-enhancement tag derived from T7 phage gene 10B
>Addgene plasmid #221849 | eSrtA-Δ24-ASN | addgene full sequence | sequence record 443738 | Addgene NGS Result
GCTGCTGCCACCGCTGAGCAATAACTAGCATAACCCCTTGGGGCCTCTAAACGGGTCTTGAGGGGTTTTT
TGCTGAAAGGAGGAACTATATCCGGATTGGCGAATGGG
[124 nt withheld, positions 109-232]
C
[91 nt withheld, positions 234-324]
A
[49 nt withheld, positions 326-374]
CCTTTGACGTTGGAGTCCACGTTCTTT
[37 nt withheld, positions 402-438]
ACCCTATCTCGGTCTATTCTTTTGATTTATAAGGGATTTTGCCGATTTCGGCCTATTGGTTAAAAAATGA
GCTGATTTAACAAAAATTTAACGCGAATTTTAACAAAATATTAACGCTTACAATTTAGGTGGCACTTTTC
GGGGAAATGTGCGCGGAACCCCTATTTGTTTATTTTTCTAAATACATTCAAATATGTATCCGCTCATGAA
TTAATTCTTAGAAAAACTCATCGAGCATCAAATGAAACTGCAATTTATTCATATCAGGATTATCAATACC
ATATTTTTGAAAAAGCCGTTTCTGTAATGAAGGAGAAAACTCACCGAGGCAGTTCCATAGGATGGCAAGA
TCCTGGTATCGGTCTGCGATTCCGACTCGTCCAACATCAATACAACCTATTAATTTCCCCTCGTCAAAAA
TAAGGTTATCAAGTGAGAAATCACCATGAGTGACGACTGAATCCGGTGAGAATGGCAAAAGTTTATGCAT
TTCTTTCCAGACTTGTTCAACAGGCCAGCCATTACGCTCGTCATCAAAATCACTCGCATCAACCAAACCG
TTATTCATTCGTGATTGCGCCTGAGCGAGACGAAATACGCGATCGCTGTTAAAAGGACAATTACAAACAG
GAATCGAATGCAACCGGCGCAGGAACACTGCCAGCGCATCAACAATATTTTCACCTGAATCAGGATATTC
TTCTAATACCTGGAATGCTGTTTTCCCGGGGATCGCAGTGGTGAGTAACCATGCATCATCAGGAGTACGG
ATAAAATGCTTGATGGTCGGAAGAGGCATAAATTCCGTCAGCCAGTTTAGTCTGACCATCTCATCTGTAA
CATCATTGGCAACGCTACCTTTGCCATGTTTCAGAAACAACTCTGGCGCATCGGGCTTCCCATACAATCG
ATAGATTGTCGCACCTGATTGCCCGACATTATCGCGAGCCCATTTATACCCATATAAATCAGCATCCATG
TTGGAATTTAATCGCGGCCTAGAGCAAGACGTTTCCCGTTGAATATGGCTCATAACACCCCTTGTATTAC
TGTTTATGTAAGCAGACAGTTTTATTGTTCATGACCAAAATCCCTTAACGTGAGTTTTCGTTCCACTGAG
CGTCAGACCCCGTAGAAAAGATCAAAGGATCTTCTTGAGATCCTTTTTTTCTGCGCGTAATCTGCTGCTT
GCAAACAAAAAAACCACCGCTACCAGCGGTGGTTTGTTTGCCGGATCAAGAGCTACCAACTCTTTTTCCG
AAGGTAACTGGCTTCAGCAGAGCGCAGATACCAAATACTGTCCTTCTAGTGTAGCCGTAGTTAGGCCACC
ACTTCAAGAACTCTGTAGCACCGCCTACATACCTCGCTCTGCTAATCCTGTTACCAGTGGCTGCTGCCAG
TGGCGATAAGTCGTGTCTTACCGGGTTGGACTCAAGACGATAGTTACCGGATAAGGCGCAGCGGTCGGGC
TGAACGGGGGGTTCGTGCACACAGCCCAGCTTGGAGCGAACGACCTACACCGAACTGAGATACCTACAGC
GTGAGCTATGAGAAAGCGCCACGCTTCCCGAAGGGAGAAAGGCGGACAGGTATCCGGTAAGCGGCAGGGT
CGGAACAGGAGAGCGCACGAGGGAGCTTCCAGGGGGAAACGCCTGGTATCTTTATAGTCCTGTCGGGTTT
CGCCACCTCTGACTTGAGCGTCGATTTTTGTGATGCTCGTCAGGGGGGCGGAGCCTATGGAAAAACGCCA
GCAACGCGGCCTTTTTACGGTTCCTGGCCTTTTGCTGGCCTTTTGCTCACATGTTCTTTCCTGCGTTATC
CCCTGATTCTGTGGATAACCGTATTACCGCCTTTGAGTGAGCTGATACCGCTCGCCGCAGCCGAACGACC
GAGCGCAGCGAGTCAGTGAGCGAGGAAGCGGAAGAGCGCCTGATGCGGTATTTTCTCCTTACGCATCTGT
GCGGTATTTCACACCGCAATGGTGCACTCTCAGTACAATCTGCTCTGATGCCGCATAGTTAAGCCAGTAT
ACACTCCGCTATCGCTACGTGACTGGGTCATGGCTGCGCCCCGACACCCGCCAACACCCGCTGACGCGCC
CTGACGGGCTTGTCTGCTCCCGGCATCCGCTTACAGACAAGCTGTGACCGTCTCCGGGAGCTGCATGTGT
CAGAGGTTTTCACCGTCATCACCGAAACGCGCGAGGCAGCTGCGGTAAAGCTCATCAGCGTGGTCGTGAA
GCGATTCACAGATGTCTGCCTGTTCATCCGCGTCCAGCTCGTTGAGTTTCTCCAGAAGCGTTAATGTCTG
GCTTCTGATAAAGCGGGCCATGTTAAGGGCGGTTTTTTCCTGTTTGGTCACTGATGCCTCCGTGTAAGGG
GGATTTCTGTTCATGGGGGTAATGATACCGATGAAACGAGAGAGGATGCTCACGATACGGGTTACTGATG
ATGAACATGCCCGGTTACTGGAACGTTGTGAGGGTAAACAACTGGCGGTATGGATGCGGCGGGACCAGAG
AAAAATCACTCAGGGTCAATGCCAGCGCTTCGTTAATACAGATGTAGGTGTTCCACAGGGTAGCCAGCAG
CATCCTGCGATGCAGATCCGGAACATAATGGTGCAGGGCGCTGACTTCCGCGTTTCCAGACTTTACGAAA
CACGGAAACCGAAGACCATTCATGTTGTTGCTCAGGTCGCAGACGTTTTGCAGCAGCAGTCGCTTCACGT
TCGCTCGCGTATCGGTGATTCATTCTGCTAACCAGTAAGGCAACCCCGCCAGCCTAGCCGGGTCCTCAAC
GACAGGAGCACGATCATGCGCACCCGTGGGGCCGCCATGCCGGCGATAATGGCCTGCTTCTCGCCGAAAC
GTTTGGTGGCGGGACCAGTGACGAAGGCTTGAGCGAGGGCGTGCAAGATTCCGAATACCGCAAGCGACAG
GCCGATCATCGTCGCGCTCCAGCGAAAGCGGTCCTCGCCGAAAATGACCCAGAGCGCTGCCGGCACCTGT
CCTACGAGTTGCATGATAAAGAAGACAGTCATAAGTGCGGCGACGATAGTCATGCCCCGCGCCCACCGGA
AGGAGCTGACTGGGTTGAAGGCTCTCAAGGGCATCGGTCGAGATCCCGGTGCCTAATGAGTGAGCTAACT
TACATTAATTGCGTTGCGCTCACTGCCCGCTTTCCAGTCGGGAAACCTGTCGTGCCAGCTGCATTAATGA
ATCGGCCAACGCGCGGGGAGAGGCGGTTTGCGTATTGGGCGCCAGGGTGGTTTTTCTTTTCACCAGTGAG
ACGGGCAACAGCTGATTGCCCTTCACCGCCTGGCCCTGAGAGAGTTGCAGCAAGCGGTCCACGCTGGTTT
GCCCCAGCAGGCGAAAATCCTGTTTGATGGTGGTTAACGGCGGGATATAACATGAGCTGTCTTCGGTATC
GTCGTATCCCACTACCGAGATATCCGCACCAACGCGCAGCCCGGACTCGGTAATGGCGCGCATTGCGCCC
AGCGCCATCTGATCGTTGGCAACCAGCATCGCAGTGGGAACGATGCCCTCATTCAGCATTTGCATGGTTT
GTTGAAAACCGGACATGGCACTCCAGTCGCCTTCCCGTTCCGCTATCGGCTGAATTTGATTGCGAGTGAG
ATATTTATGCCAGCCAGCCAGACGCAGACGCGCCGAGACAGAACTTAATGGGCCCGCTAACAGCGCGATT
TGCTGGTGACCCAATGCGACCAGATGCTCCACGCCCAGTCGCGTACCGTCTTCATGGGAGAAAATAATAC
TGTTGATGGGTGTCTGGTCAGAGACATCAAGAAATAACGCCGGAACATTAGTGCAGGCAGCTTCCACAGC
AATGGCATCCTGGTCATCCAGCGGATAGTTAATGATCAGCCCACTGACGCGTTGCGCGAGAAGATTGTGC
ACCGCCGCTTTACAGGCTTCGACGCCGCTTCGTTCTACCATCGACACCACCACGCTGGCACCCAGTTGAT
CGGCGCGAGATTTAATCGCCGCGACAATTTGCGACGGCGCGTGCAGGGCCAGACTGGAGGTGGCAACGCC
AATCAGCAACGACTGTTTGCCCGCCAGTTGTTGTGCCACGCGGTTGGGAATGTAATTCAGCTCCGCCATC
GCCGCTTCCACTTTTTCCCGCGTTTTCGCAGAAACGTGGCTGGCCTGGTTCACCACGCGGGAAACGGTCT
GATAAGAGACACCGGCATACTCTGCGACATCGTATAACGTTACTGGTTTCACATTCACCACCCTGAATTG
ACTCTCTTCCGGGCGCTATCATGCCATACCGCGAAAGGTTTTGCGCCATTCGATGGTGTCCGGGATCTCG
ACGCTCTCCCTTATGCGACTCCTGCATTAGGAAGCAGCCCAGTAGTAGGTTGAGGCCGTTGAGCACCGCC
GCCGCAAGGAATGGTGCATGCAAGGAGATGGCGCCCAACAGTCCCCCGGCCACGGGGCCTGCCACCATAC
CCACGCCGAAACAAGCGCTCATGAGCCCGAAGTGGCGAGCCCGATCTTCCCCATCGGTGATGTCGGCGAT
ATAGGCGCCAGCAACCGCACCTGTGGCGCCGGTGATGCCGGCCACGATGCGTCCGGCGTAGAGGATCGAG
ATCTCGATCCCGCGAAATTAATACGACTCACTATAGGGGAATTGTGAGCGGATAACAATTCCCCTCTAGA
AATAATTTTGTTTAACTTTAAGAAGGAGATATACCATGAAACATCACCATCACCATCACCCCATGAGCGA
TTACGACATCCCCACTACTGAGAATCTTTATTTTCAGGGCGCCATGGGCAACGATCACATTAACCTGAAA
GTGGCCGGTCAAGACGGTAGCGTAGTCCAGTTTAAAATCAAACGCCACACCCCTCTGTCGAAACTGATGA
AAGCCTATTGTGAACGCCAAGGTCTGTCTATGCGTCAGATCCGTTTTCGCTTCGATGGACAGCCGATTAA
CGAAACCGACACTCCAGCACAGCTGGAAATGGAAGATGAGGACACCATTGACGTGTTCCAGCAACAGACC
GGTGGATCCATGCAAGCTAAACCTCAAATTCCGAAAGATAAATCAAAAGTGGCAGGCTATATTGAAATTC
CAGATGCTGATATTAAAGAACCAGTATATCCAGGACCAGCAACACGCGAACAATTAAATAGAGGTGTAAG
CTTTGCAGAAGAAAATGAATCACTAGATGATCAAAATATTTCAATTGCAGGACACACTTTCATTGACCGT
CCGAACTATCAATTTACAAATCTTAAAGCAGCCAAAAAAGGTAGTATGGTGTACTTTAAAGTTGGTAATG
AAACACGTAAGTATAAAATGACAAGTATAAGAAACGTTAAGCCAACAGCTGTAGAAGTTCTAGATGAACA
AAAAGGTAAAGATAAACAATTAACATTAATTACTTGTGATGATTACAATGAAGAGACAGGCGTTTGGGAA
ACACGTAAAATCTTTGTAGCTACAGAAGTCAAACATATGCTACCGAACACCGGTGTGGCAGAAGCAGCAG
GAAAGACAAAAGAG
[192 nt withheld, positions 5983-6174]
TTGGGCAAGAATGAAGAAGGAGCCCCACAGGAAGGAATTCTGGAAGATATGCCTGTGGATCCTGACAATG
AGGCTTATGAAATGCCTTCTGAGGAAGGGTATCAAGACTACGAACCTGAAGCCTAACTCGAGCACCACCA
CCACCACCACTGAGATCCGGCTGCTAACAAAGCCCGAAAGGAAGCTGAGTTG
